>Addgene plasmid #189744 | pLenti-PGK-EGFP-ALDH1A3-Neo | addgene full sequence | sequence record 374861 | Addgene NGS Result
CGCGGAACCCCTATTTGTTTATTTTTCTAAATACATTCAAATATGTATCCGCTCATGAGACAATAACCCT
GATAAATGCTTCAATAATATTGAAAAAGGAAGAGTATGAGTATTCAACATTTCCGTGTCGCCCTTATTCC
CTTTTTTGCGGCATTTTGCCTTCCTGTTTTTGCTCACCCAGAAACGCTGGTGAAAGTAAAAGATGCTGAA
GATCAGTTGGGTGCACGAGTGGGTTACATCGAACTGGATCTCAACAGCGGTAAGATCCTTGAGAGTTTTC
GCCCCGAAGAACGTTTTCCAATGATGAGCACTTTTAAAGTTCTGCTATGTGGCGCGGTATTATCCCGTAT
TGACGCCGGGCAAGAGCAACTCGGTCGCCGCATACACTATTCTCAGAATGACTTGGTTGAGTACTCACCA
GTCACAGAAAAGCATCTTACGGATGGCATGACAGTAAGAGAATTATGCAGTGCTGCCATAACCATGAGTG
ATAACACTGCGGCCAACTTACTTCTGACAACGATCGGAGGACCGAAGGAGCTAACCGCTTTTTTGCACAA
CATGGGGGATCATGTAACTCGCCTTGATCGTTGGGAACCGGAGCTGAATGAAGCCATACCAAACGACGAG
CGTGACACCACGATGCCTGTAGCAATGGCAACAACGTTGCGCAAACTATTAACTGGCGAACTACTTACTC
TAGCTTCCCGGCAACAATTAATAGACTGGATGGAGGCGGATAAAGTTGCAGGACCACTTCTGCGCTCGGC
CCTTCCGGCTGGCTGGTTTATTGCTGATAAATCTGGAGCCGGTGAGCGTGGGTCTCGCGGTATCATTGCA
GCACTGGGGCCAGATGGTAAGCCCTCCCGTATCGTAGTTATCTACACGACGGGGAGTCAGGCAACTATGG
ATGAACGAAATAGACAGATCGCTGAGATAGGTGCCTCACTGATTAAGCATTGGTAACTGTCAGACCAAGT
TTACTCATATATACTTTAGATTGATTTAAAACTTCATTTTTAATTTAAAAGGATCTAGGTGAAGATCCTT
TTTGATAATCTCATGACCAAAATCCCTTAACGTGAGTTTTCGTTCCACTGAGCGTCAGACCCCGTAGAAA
AGATCAAAGGATCTTCTTGAGATCCTTTTTTTCTGCGCGTAATCTGCTGCTTGCAAACAAAAAAACCACC
GCTACCAGCGGTGGTTTGTTTGCCGGATCAAGAGCTACCAACTCTTTTTCCGAAGGTAACTGGCTTCAGC
AGAGCGCAGATACCAAATACTGTTCTTCTAGTGTAGCCGTAGTTAGGCCACCACTTCAAGAACTCTGTAG
CACCGCCTACATACCTCGCTCTGCTAATCCTGTTACCAGTGGCTGCTGCCAGTGGCGATAAGTCGTGTCT
TACCGGGTTGGACTCAAGACGATAGTTACCGGATAAGGCGCAGCGGTCGGGCTGAACGGGGGGTTCGTGC
ACACAGCCCAGCTTGGAGCGAACGACCTACACCGAACTGAGATACCTACAGCGTGAGCTATGAGAAAGCG
CCACGCTTCCCGAAGGGAGAAAGGCGGACAGGTATCCGGTAAGCGGCAGGGTCGGAACAGGAGAGCGCAC
GAGGGAGCTTCCAGGGGGAAACGCCTGGTATCTTTATAGTCCTGTCGGGTTTCGCCACCTCTGACTTGAG
CGTCGATTTTTGTGATGCTCGTCAGGGGGGCGGAGCCTATGGAAAAACGCCAGCAACGCGGCCTTTTTAC
GGTTCCTGGCCTTTTGCTGGCCTTTTGCTCACATGTTCTTTCCTGCGTTATCCCCTGATTCTGTGGATAA
CCGTATTACCGCCTTTGAGTGAGCTGATACCGCTCGCCGCAGCCGAACGACCGAGCGCAGCGAGTCAGTG
AGCGAGGAAGCGGAAGAGCGCCCAATACGCAAACCGCCTCTCCCCGCGCGTTGGCCGATTCATTAATGCA
GCTGGCACGACAGGTTTCCCGACTGGAAAGCGGGCAGTGAGCGCAACGCAATTAATGTGAGTTAGCTCAC
TCATTAGGCACCCCAGGCTTTACACTTTATGCTTCCGGCTCGTATGTTGTGTGGAATTGTGAGCGGATAA
CAATTTCACACAGGAAACAGCTATGACCATGATTACGCCAAGCGCGCAATTAACCCTCACTAAAGGGAAC
AAAAGCTGGAGCTGCAAGCTTAATGTAGTCTTATGCAATACTCTTGTAGTCTTGCAACATGGTAACGATG
AGTTAGCAACATGCCTTACAAGGAGAGAAAAAGCACCGTGCATGCCGATTGGTGGAAGTAAGGTGGTACG
ATCGTGCCTTATTAGGAAGGCAACAGACGGGTCTGACATGGATTGGACGAACCACTGAATTGCCGCATTG
CAGAGATATTGTATTTAAGTGCCTAGCTCGATACATAAACGGGTCTCTCTGGTTAGACCAGATCTGAGCC
TGGGAGCTCTCTGGCTAACTAGGGAACCCACTGCTTAAGCCTCAATAAAGCTTGCCTTGAGTGCTTCAAG
TAGTGTGTGCCCGTCTGTTGTGTGACTCTGGTAACTAGAGATCCCTCAGACCCTTTTAGTCAGTGTGGAA
AATCTCTAGCAGTGGCGCCCGAACAGGGACTTGAAAGCGAAAGGGAAACCAGAGGAGCTCTCTCGACGCA
GGACTCGGCTTGCTGAAGCGCGCACGGCAAGAGGCGAGGGGCGGCGACTGGTGAGTACGCCAAAAATTTT
GACTAGCGGAGGCTAGAAGGAGAGAGATGGGTGCGAGAGCGTCAGTATTAAGCGGGGGAGAATTAGATCG
CGATGGGAAAAAATTCGGTTAAGGCCAGGGGGAAAGAAAAAATATAAATTAAAACATATAGTATGGGCAA
GCAGGGAGCTAGAACGATTCGCAGTTAATCCTGGCCTGTTAGAAACATCAGAAGGCTGTAGACAAATACT
GGGACAGCTACAACCATCCCTTCAGACAGGATCAGAAGAACTTAGATCATTATATAATACAGTAGCAACC
CTCTATTGTGTGCATCAAAGGATAGAGATAAAAGACACCAAGGAAGCTTTAGACAAGATAGAGGAAGAGC
AAAACAAAAGTAAGACCACCGCACAGCAAGCGGCCGCTGATCTTCAGACCTGGAGGAGGAGATATGAGGG
ACAATTGGAGAAGTGAATTATATAAATATAAAGTAGTAAAAATTGAACCATTAGGAGTAGCACCCACCAA
GGCAAAGAGAAGAGTGGTGCAGAGAGAAAAAAGAGCAGTGGGAATAGGAGCTTTGTTCCTTGGGTTCTTG
GGAGCAGCAGGAAGCACTATGGGCGCAGCGTCAATGACGCTGACGGTACAGGCCAGACAATTATTGTCTG
GTATAGTGCAGCAGCAGAACAATTTGCTGAGGGCTATTGAGGCGCAACAGCATCTGTTGCAACTCACAGT
CTGGGGCATCAAGCAGCTCCAGGCAAGAATCCTGGCTGTGGAAAGATACCTAAAGGATCAACAGCTCCTG
GGGATTTGGGGTTGCTCTGGAAAACTCATTTGCACCACTGCTGTGCCTTGGAATGCTAGTTGGAGTAATA
AATCTCTGGAACAGATTTGGAATCACACGACCTGGATGGAGTGGGACAGAGAAATTAACAATTACACAAG
CTTAATACACTCCTTAATTGAAGAATCGCAAAACCAGCAAGAAAAGAATGAACAAGAATTATTGGAATTA
GATAAATGGGCAAGTTTGTGGAATTGGTTTAACATAACAAATTGGCTGTGGTATATAAAATTATTCATAA
TGATAGTAGGAGGCTTGGTAGGTTTAAGAATAGTTTTTGCTGTACTTTCTATAGTGAATAGAGTTAGGCA
GGGATATTCACCATTATCGTTTCAGACCCACCTCCCAACCCCGAGGGGACCCGACAGGCCCGAAGGAATA
GAAGAAGAAGGTGGAGAGAGAGACAGAGACAGATCCATTCGATTAGTGAACGGATCTCGACGGTATCGGT
TAACTTTTAAAAGAAAAGGGGGGATTGGGGGGTACAGTGCAGGGGAAAGAATAGTAGACATAATAGCAAC
AGACATACAAACTAAAGAATTACAAAAACAAATTACAAAAATTCAAAATTTTATCGATCACGAGACTAGC
CTCGAGAAGCTTGATATCGAATTCCACGGGGTTGGGGTTGCGCCTTTTCCAAGGCAGCCCTGGGTTTGCG
CAGGGACGCGGCTGCTCTGGGCGTGGTTCCGGGAAACGCAGCGGCGCCGACCCTGGGTCTCGCACATTCT
TCACGTCCGTTCGCAGCGTCACCCGGATCTTCGCCGCTACCCTTGTGGGCCCCCCGGCGACGCTTCCTGC
TCCGCCCCTAAGTCGGGAAGGTTCCTTGCGGTTCGCGGCGTGCCGGACGTGACAAACGGAAGCCGCACGT
CTCACTAGTACCCTCGCAGACGGACAGCGCCAGGGAGCAATGGCAGCGCGCCGACCGCGATGGGCTGTGG
CCAATAGCGGCTGCTCAGCAGGGCGCGCCGAGAGCAGCGGCCGGGAAGGGGCGGTGCGGGAGGCGGGGTG
TGGGGCGGTAGTGTGGGCCCTGTTCCTGCCCGCGCGGTGTTCCGCATTCTGCAAGCCTCCGGAGCGCACG
TCGGCAGTCGGCTCCCTCGTTGACCGAATCACCGACCTCTCTCCCCAGGGGGATCCACCGGTTCGTCGAC
TAGTCCAGTGTGGTGGAATTCTGCAGATATCAACAAGTTTGTACAAAAAAGCAGGCTCGCTACCGGTCGC
CACCATGGTGAGCAAGGGCGAGGAGCTGTTCACCGGGGTGGTGCCCATCCTGGTCGAGCTGGACGGCGAC
GTAAACGGCCACAAGTTCAGCGTGTCCGGCGAGGGCGAGGGCGATGCCACCTACGGCAAGCTGACCCTGA
AGTTCATCTGCACCACCGGCAAGCTGCCCGTGCCCTGGCCCACCCTCGTGACCACCCTGACCTACGGCGT
GCAGTGCTTCAGCCGCTACCCCGACCACATGAAGCAGCACGACTTCTTCAAGTCCGCCATGCCCGAAGGC
TACGTCCAGGAGCGCACCATCTTCTTCAAGGACGACGGCAACTACAAGACCCGCGCCGAGGTGAAGTTCG
AGGGCGACACCCTGGTGAACCGCATCGAGCTGAAGGGCATCGACTTCAAGGAGGACGGCAACATCCTGGG
GCACAAGCTGGAGTACAACTACAACAGCCACAACGTCTATATCATGGCCGACAAGCAGAAGAACGGCATC
AAGGTGAACTTCAAGATCCGCCACAACATCGAGGACGGCAGCGTGCAGCTCGCCGACCACTACCAGCAGA
ACACCCCCATCGGCGACGGCCCCGTGCTGCTGCCCGACAACCACTACCTGAGCACCCAGTCCGCCCTGAG
CAAAGACCCCAACGAGAAGCGCGATCACATGGTCCTGCTGGAGTTCGTGACCGCCGCCGGGATCACTCTC
GGCATGGACGAGCTGTACAAGTCCGGACTCAGATCTCGAGCTCAAGCTTCGAATTCTGCAGTCGACGGTA
CCATGGCCACCGCTAACGGGGCCGTGGAAAACGGGCAGCCGGACAGGAAGCCGCCGGCCCTGCCGCGCCC
CATCCGCAACCTGGAGGTCAAGTTCACCAAGATATTTATCAACAATGAATGGCACGAATCCAAGAGTGGG
AAAAAGTTTGCTACATGTAACCCTTCAACTCGGGAGCAAATATGTGAAGTGGAAGAAGGAGATAAGCCCG
ACGTGGACAAGGCTGTGGAGGCTGCACAGGTTGCCTTCCAGAGGGGCTCGCCATGGCGCCGGCTGGATGC
CCTGAGTCGTGGGCGGCTGCTGCACCAGCTGGCTGACCTGGTGGAGAGGGACCGCGCCACCTTGGCCGCC
CTGGAGACGATGGATACAGGGAAGCCATTTCTTCATGCTTTTTTCATCGACCTGGAGGGCTGTATTAGAA
CCCTCAGATACTTTGCAGGGTGGGCAGACAAAATCCAGGGCAAGACCATCCCCACAGATGACAACGTCGT
GTGCTTCACCAGGCATGAGCCCATTGGTGTCTGTGGGGCCATCACTCCATGGAACTTCCCCCTGCTGATG
CTGGTGTGGAAGCTGGCACCCGCCCTCTGCTGTGGGAACACCATGGTCCTGAAGCCTGCGGAGCAGACAC
CTCTCACCGCCCTTTATCTCGGCTCTCTGATCAAAGAGGCCGGGTTCCCTCCAGGAGTGGTGAACATTGT
GCCAGGATTCGGGCCCACAGTGGGAGCAGCAATTTCTTCTCACCCTCAGATCAACAAGATCGCCTTCACC
GGCTCCACAGAGGTTGGAAAACTGGTTAAAGAAGCTGCGTCCCGGAGCAATCTGAAGCGGGTGACGCTGG
AGCTGGGGGGGAAGAACCCCTGCATCGTGTGTGCGGACGCTGACTTGGACTTGGCAGTGGAGTGTGCCCA
TCAGGGAGTGTTCTTCAACCAAGGCCAGTGTTGCACGGCAGCCTCCAGGGTGTTCGTGGAGGAGCAGGTC
TACTCTGAGTTTGTCAGGCGGAGCGTGGAGTATGCCAAGAAACGGCCCGTGGGAGACCCCTTCGATGTCA
AAACAGAACAGGGGCCTCAGATTGATCAAAAGCAGTTCGACAAAATCTTAGAGCTGATCGAGAGTGGGAA
GAAGGAAGGGGCCAAGCTGGAATGCGGGGGCTCAGCCATGGAAGACAAGGGGCTCTTCATCAAACCCACT
GTCTTCTCAGAAGTCACAGACAACATGCGGATTGCCAAAGAGGAGATTTTCGGGCCAGTGCAACCAATAC
TGAAGTTCAAAAGTATCGAAGAAGTGATAAAAAGAGCGAATAGCACCGACTATGGACTCACAGCAGCCGT
GTTCACAAAAAATCTCGACAAAGCCCTGAAGTTGGCTTCTGCCTTAGAGTCTGGAACGGTCTGGATCAAC
TGCTACAACGCCCTCTATGCACAGGCTCCATTTGGTGGCTTTAAAATGTCAGGAAATGGCAGAGAACTAG
GTGAATACGCTTTGGCCGAATACACAGAAGTGAAAACTGTCACCATCAAACTTGGCGACAAGAACCCCTG
AGGATCCACCGGATCTAGATAACTGATACCCAGCTTTCTTGTACAAAGTGGTTGATATCCAGCACAGTGG
CGGCCGCTCGACAATCAACCTCTGGATTACAAAATTTGTGAAAGATTGACTGGTATTCTTAACTATGTTG
CTCCTTTTACGCTATGTGGATACGCTGCTTTAATGCCTTTGTATCATGCTATTGCTTCCCGTATGGCTTT
CATTTTCTCCTCCTTGTATAAATCCTGGTTGCTGTCTCTTTATGAGGAGTTGTGGCCCGTTGTCAGGCAA
CGTGGCGTGGTGTGCACTGTGTTTGCTGACGCAACCCCCACTGGTTGGGGCATTGCCACCACCTGTCAGC
TCCTTTCCGGGACTTTCGCTTTCCCCCTCCCTATTGCCACGGCGGAACTCATCGCCGCCTGCCTTGCCCG
CTGCTGGACAGGGGCTCGGCTGTTGGGCACTGACAATTCCGTGGTGTTGTCGGGGAAGCTGACGTCCTTT
CCATGGCTGCTCGCCTGTGTTGCCACCTGGATTCTGCGCGGGACGTCCTTCTGCTACGTCCCTTCGGCCC
TCAATCCAGCGGACCTTCCTTCCCGCGGCCTGCTGCCGGCTCTGCGGCCTCTTCCGCGTCTTCGCCTTCG
CCCTCAGACGAGTCGGATCTCCCTTTGGGCCGCCTCCCCGCCTGGAATTCTGCAGATATCCGGACTAGTG
ATCTAATTCTACCGGGTAGGGGAGGCGCTTTTCCCAAGGCAGTCTGGAGCATGCGCTTTAGCAGCCCCGC
TGGGCACTTGGCGCTACACAAGTGGCCTCTGGCCTCGCACACATTCCACATCCACCGGTAGGCGCCAACC
GGCTCCGTTCTTTGGTGGCCCCTTCGCGCCACCTTCTACTCCTCCCCTAGTCAGGAAGTTCCCCCCCGCC
CCGCAGCTCGCGTCGTGCAGGACGTGACAAATGGAAGTAGCACGTCTCACTAGTCTCGTGCAGATGGACA
GCACCGCTGAGCAATGGAAGCGGGTAGGCCTTTGGGGCAGCGGCCAATAGCAGCTTTGCTCCTTCGCTTT
CTGGGCTCAGAGGCTGGGAAGGGGTGGGTCCGGGGGCGGGCTCAGGGGCGGGCTCAGGGGCGGGGCGGGC
GCCCGAAGGTCCTCCGGAGGCCCGGCATTCTGCACGCTTCAAAAGCGCACGTCTGCCGCGCTGTTCTCCT
CTTCCTCATCTCCGGGCCTTTCGACCTGCAGCCAATATGGGATCGGCCATTGAACAAGATGGATTGCACG
CAGGTTCTCCGGCCGCTTGGGTGGAGAGGCTATTCGGCTATGACTGGGCACAACAGACAATCGGCTGCTC
TGATGCCGCCGTGTTCCGGCTGTCAGCGCAGGGGCGCCCGGTTCTTTTTGTCAAGACCGACCTGTCCGGT
GCCCTGAATGAACTGCAGGACGAGGCAGCGCGGCTATCGTGGCTGGCCACGACGGGCGTTCCTTGCGCAG
CTGTGCTCGACGTTGTCACTGAAGCGGGAAGGGACTGGCTGCTATTGGGCGAAGTGCCGGGGCAGGATCT
CCTGTCATCTCACCTTGCTCCTGCCGAGAAAGTATCCATCATGGCTGATGCAATGCGGCGGCTGCATACG
CTTGATCCGGCTACCTGCCCATTCGACCACCAAGCGAAACATCGCATCGAGCGAGCACGTACTCGGATGG
AAGCCGGTCTTGTCGATCAGGATGATCTGGACGAAGAGCATCAGGGGCTCGCGCCAGCCGAACTGTTCGC
CAGGCTCAAGGCGCGCATGCCCGACGGCGAGGATCTCGTCGTGACCCATGGCGATGCCTGCTTGCCGAAT
ATCATGGTGGAAAATGGCCGCTTTTCTGGATTCATCGACTGTGGCCGGCTGGGTGTGGCGGACCGCTATC
AGGACATAGCGTTGGCTACCCGTGATATTGCTGAAGAGCTTGGCGGCGAATGGGCTGACCGCTTCCTCGT
GCTTTACGGTATCGCCGCTCCCGATTCGCAGCGCATCGCCTTCTATCGCCTTCTTGACGAGTTCTTCTGA
GGGGATCCGTCGAGGGCCCGGTACCTTTAAGACCAATGACTTACAAGGCAGCTGTAGATCTTAGCCACTT
TTTAAAAGAAAAGGGGGGACTGGAAGGGCTAGCTCACTCCCAACGAAGACAAGATCTGCTTTTTGCTTGT
ACTGGGTCTCTCTGGTTAGACCAGATCTGAGCCTGGGAGCTCTCTGGCTAACTAGGGAACCCACTGCTTA
AGCCTCAATAAAGCTTGCCTTGAGTGCTTCAAGTAGTGTGTGCCCGTCTGTTGTGTGACTCTGGTAACTA
GAGATCCCTCAGACCCTTTTAGTCAGTGTGGAAAATCTCTAGCAGTAGTAGTTCATGTCATCTTATTATT
CAGTATTTATAACTTGCAAAGAAATGAATATCAGAGAGTGAGAGGAACTTGTTTATTGCAGCTTATAATG
GTTACAAATAAAGCAATAGCATCACAAATTTCACAAATAAAGCATTTTTTTCACTGCATTCTAGTTGTGG
TTTGTCCAAACTCATCAATGTATCTTATCATGTCTGGCTCTAGCTATCCCGCCCCTAACTCCGCCCATCC
CGCCCCTAACTCCGCCCAGTTCCGCCCATTCTCCGCCCCATGGCTGACTAATTTTTTTTATTTATGCAGA
GGCCGAGGCCGCCTCGGCCTCTGAGCTATTCCAGAAGTAGTGAGGAGGCTTTTTTGGAGGCCTAGGGACG
TACCCAATTCGCCCTATAGTGAGTCGTATTACGCGCGCTCACTGGCCGTCGTTTTACAACGTCGTGACTG
GGAAAACCCTGGCGTTACCCAACTTAATCGCCTTGCAGCACATCCCCCTTTCGCCAGCTGGCGTAATAGC
GAAGAGGCCCGCACCGATCGCCCTTCCCAACAGTTGCGCAGCCTGAATGGCGAATGGG
[124 nt withheld, positions 9999-10122]
C
[91 nt withheld, positions 10124-10214]
A
[49 nt withheld, positions 10216-10264]
CCTTTGACGTTGGAGTCCACGTTCTTT
[37 nt withheld, positions 10292-10328]
ACCCTATCTCGGTCTATTCTTTTGATTTATAAGGGATTTTGCCGATTTCGGCCTATTGGTTAAAAAATGA
GCTGATTTAACAAAAATTTAACGCGAATTTTAACAAAATATTAACGCTTACAATTTAGGTGGCACTTTTC
GGGGAAATGTG
Features (pLannotate 1.2.2; 32 found; start..end, strand, type, name):
      1..105     +  promoter       AmpR promoter: bla
    106..966     +  CDS            AmpR: β-lactamase; bla; confers resistance to ampicillin, carbenicillin, and related antibiotics
   1137..1725    +  rep_origin     ori: high-copy-number ColE1/pMB1/pBR322/pUC origin of replication
   1908..2000    +  CDS            lacI (fragment): lac repressor; lacI; The lac repressor binds to the lac operator to inhibit transcription in E. coli. This inhibition can be relieved by adding lactose or isopropyl-β-D-thiogalactopyranoside (IPTG).
   2013..2034    +  protein_bind   CAP binding site: CAP binding activates transcription in the presence of cAMP. E. coli catabolite activator protein
   2049..2079    +  promoter       lac promoter: promoter for the E. coli lac operon
   2087..2103    +  protein_bind   lac operator: The lac repressor binds to the lac operator to inhibit transcription in E. coli. This inhibition can be relieved by adding lactose or isopropyl-β-D-thiogalactopyranoside (IPTG). lac repressor encoded by lacI
   2148..2166    +  promoter       T3 promoter: promoter for bacteriophage T3 RNA polymerase
   2194..2420    +  promoter       RSV promoter: Rous sarcoma virus enhancer/promoter
   2421..2601    +  LTR            5' LTR (truncated): truncated 5' long terminal repeat (LTR) from HIV-1
   2648..2773    +  misc_feature   HIV-1 Ψ: packaging signal of human immunodeficiency virus type 1
   2757..3120    +  CDS            HIV-1 gag (fragment): gag protein from human immunodeficiency virus 1; gag
   3266..3499    +  misc_feature   RRE: The Rev response element (RRE) of HIV-1 allows for Rev-dependent mRNA export from the nucleus to the cytoplasm.
   3876..3976    +  CDS            Rev (fragment): human immunodeficiency virus 1 (HIV-1) Rev protein; rev; enhances nuclear export of unspliced and incompletely spliced viral mRNAs
   3995..4112    +  misc_feature   cPPT/CTS: central polypurine tract and central termination sequence of HIV-1
   4132..4155    -  misc_feature   MCS (fragment): pBluescript multiple cloning site
   4158..4668    +  promoter       hPGK promoter: human phosphoglycerate kinase 1 promoter
   4723..4747    +  protein_bind   attB1: mutant version of attB; recombination site for the Gateway® BP reaction BP Clonase™
   4765..5481    +  CDS            EGFP: EGFP is a basic (constitutively fluorescent) green fluorescent protein published in 1996, derived from Aequorea victoria. It is reported to be a rapidly-maturing weak dimer with moderate acid sensitivity.
   5482..5532    +  misc_feature   MCS (fragment): multiple cloning site
   5533..7068    +  CDS            ALDH1A3: AL1A3_HUMAN - Also known as ALDH6 From Homo sapiens (Human).
   7098..7122    -  protein_bind   attB2: mutant version of attB; recombination site for the Gateway® BP reaction BP Clonase™
   7153..7741    +  misc_feature   WPRE: woodchuck hepatitis virus posttranscriptional regulatory element
   7784..8283    +  promoter       PGK promoter: mouse phosphoglycerate kinase 1 promoter
   8297..9100    +  CDS            NeoR/KanR: aminoglycoside phosphotransferase from Tn5; aph(3')-II (or nptII); confers resistance to neomycin, kanamycin, and G418 (Geneticin®)
   9121..9258    +  CDS            nef (fragment): NEF_HV1LA - Experimental evidence at protein level: Swiss-Prot protein existence level 1. Extracellular Nef protein targets CD4(+) T-lymphocytes for apoptosis by interacting with CXCR4 surface receptors. From Human immunodeficiency virus type 1 group M subtype B (isolate Lai) (HIV-1).
   9244..9424    +  LTR            5' LTR (truncated): truncated 5' long terminal repeat (LTR) from HIV-1
   9496..9617    +  polyA_signal   SV40 poly(A) signal: SV40 polyadenylation signal
   9657..9792    +  rep_origin     SV40 ori: SV40 origin of replication
   9813..9831    -  promoter       T7 promoter: promoter for bacteriophage T7 RNA polymerase
   9839..9994    +  CDS            lacZα (fragment): LacZα fragment of β-galactosidase; lacZ fragment
   9999..10427   +  rep_origin     f1 ori (sequence partly withheld): f1 bacteriophage origin of replication; arrow indicates direction of (+) strand synthesis
