[The description below was written by a language model from this plasmid's Addgene catalogue record and pLannotate feature annotations shown in this document.]
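Description:
pLenti-PGK-EGFP-ALDH1A3-Neo is a 10,479 bp HIV-1-based lentiviral transfer plasmid for expressing an EGFP-tagged human ALDH1A3 in mammalian cells. It is maintained in E. coli through a high-copy ColE1/pUC-type origin and a β-lactamase gene conferring ampicillin resistance. The backbone also carries an f1 origin, an SV40 origin, and remnants of lac and pBluescript cloning sequences with T3 and T7 promoters. An RSV enhancer/promoter joined to a truncated 5' LTR drives synthesis of the viral genomic RNA, an arrangement typical of Tat-independent, third-generation designs. This is followed by the Ψ packaging signal with a gag fragment, the Rev response element for nuclear export of the unspliced transcript, and the cPPT/CTS. The downstream LTR is also annotated as truncated and is followed by an SV40 polyadenylation signal.

Between the LTRs, a human PGK promoter drives an open reading frame in which EGFP is fused, through a short linker derived from a multiple cloning site, to the N terminus of the 1,536 bp ALDH1A3 coding sequence. The fusion is flanked by attB1 and attB2 sites, consistent with the recorded Gateway cloning method. A WPRE downstream enhances transcript stability and expression. A separate mouse PGK promoter drives the Tn5 neomycin phosphotransferase gene, allowing G418 selection of transduced or transfected cells. According to the record, the construct was used to visualise the subcellular location of ALDH1A3 via the GFP tag, in work linked to retinoic acid biosynthesis in glioma stem cells.
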