Addgene plasmid #189744: pLenti-PGK-EGFP-ALDH1A3-Neo
Purpose: The construct was used to express GFP tagged human ALDH1A3 in mammalian cells for the analysis of the subcellular location of this protein.
Depositing lab: Robert Sobol. Publication: A specific inhibitor of ALDH1A3 regulates retinoic acid biosynthesis in glioma stem cells. Li J, Garavaglia S, Ye Z, Moretti A, Belyaeva OV, Beiser A, Ibrahim M, Wilk A, McClellan S, Klyuyeva AV, Goggans KR, Kedishvili NY, Salter EA, Wierzbicki A, Migaud ME, Mullett SJ, Yates NA, Camacho CJ, Rizzi M, Sobol RW. Commun Biol. 2021 Dec 21;4(1):1420. doi: 10.1038/s42003-021-02949-7. PubMed 34934174.
Backbone
  Vector backbone: pLenti
  Total vector size (bp): 10479
  Vector type: Mammalian Expression
  Selectable markers: Neomycin (select with G418)
Growth in bacteria
  Bacterial resistance: Ampicillin, 100 μg/mL
  Growth temperature: 37°C
  Growth strain: NEB Stable
  Copy number: Unknown
Gene/Insert
  Gene/Insert name: ALDH1A3
  Species: H. sapiens (human)
  Insert size (bp): 1536
  Entrez Gene: ALDH1A3 (a.k.a. ALDH1A6, ALDH6, MCOP8, RALDH3)
  Promoter: PGK
  Tag / fusion protein: EGFP (N terminal on insert)
  Cloning method: Gateway Cloning
  Sequencing primers: 5′ N/A; 3′ N/A
Terms and licenses: Academic/Nonprofit Terms; Industry Terms: Not Available to Industry
How to cite: pLenti-PGK-EGFP-ALDH1A3-Neo was a gift from Robert Sobol (Addgene plasmid # 189744 ; http://n2t.net/addgene:189744 ; RRID:Addgene_189744)
